>Addgene plasmid #125135 | Double UP mNeon to mScarlet P2A Rac1-wt | depositor full sequence | sequence record 239173 | Full Sequence
GTCGACATTGATTATTGACTAGTTATTAATAGTAATCAATTACGGGGTCATTAGTTCATAGCCCATATAT
GGAGTTCCGCGTTACATAACTTACGGTAAATGGCCCGCCTGGCTGACCGCCCAACGACCCCCGCCCATTG
ACGTCAATAATGACGTATGTTCCCATAGTAACGCCAATAGGGACTTTCCATTGACGTCAATGGGTGGACT
ATTTACGGTAAACTGCCCACTTGGCAGTACATCAAGTGTATCATATGCCAAGTACGCCCCCTATTGACGT
CAATGACGGTAAATGGCCCGCCTGGCATTATGCCCAGTACATGACCTTATGGGACTTTCCTACTTGGCAG
TACATCTACGTATTAGTCATCGCTATTACCATGGGTCGAGGTGAGCCCCACGTTCTGCTTCACTCTCCCC
ATCTCCCCCCCCTCCCCACCCCCAATTTTGTATTTATTTATTTTTTAATTATTTTGTGCAGCGATGGGGG
CGGGGGGGGGGGGGGCGCGCGCCAGGCGGGGCGGGGCGGGGCGAGGGGCGGGGCGGGGCGAGGCGGAGAG
GTGCGGCGGCAGCCAATCAGAGCGGCGCGCTCCGAAAGTTTCCTTTTATGGCGAGGCGGCGGCGGCGGCG
GCCCTATAAAAAGCGAAGCGCGCGGCGGGCGGGAGTCGCTGCGTTGCCTTCGCCCCGTGCCCCGCTCCGC
GCCGCCTCGCGCCGCCCGCCCCGGCTCTGACTGACCGCGTTACTCCCACAGGTGAGCGGGCGGGACGGCC
CTTCTCCTCCGGGCTGTAATTAGCGCTTGGTTTAATGACGGCTCGTTTCTTTTCTGTGGCTGCGTGAAAG
CCTTAAAGGGCTCCGGGAGGGCCCTTTGTGCGGGGGGGAGCGGCTCGGGGGGTGCGTGCGTGTGTGTGTG
CGTGGGGAGCGCCGCGTGCGGCCCGCGCTGCCCGGCGGCTGTGAGCGCTGCGGGCGCGGCGCGGGGCTTT
GTGCGCTCCGCGTGTGCGCGAGGGGAGCGCGGCCGGGGGCGGTGCCCCGCGGTGCGGGGGGGCTGCGAGG
GGAACAAAGGCTGCGTGCGGGGTGTGTGCGTGGGGGGGTGAGCAGGGGGTGTGGGCGCGGCGGTCGGGCT
GTAACCCCCCCCTGCACCCCCCTCCCCGAGTTGCTGAGCACGGCCCGGCTTCGGGTGCGGGGCTCCGTAG
CGGGGCGTGGCGCGGGGCTCGCCGTGCCGGGCGGGGGGTGGCGGCAGGTGGGGGTGCCGGGCGGGGCGGG
GCCGCCTCGGGCCGGGGAGGGCTCGGGGGAGGGGCGCGGCGGCCCCCGGAGCGCCGGCGGCTGTCGAGGC
GCGGCGAGCCGCAGCCATTGCCTTTTATGGTAATCGTGCGAGAGGGCGCAGGGACTTCCTTTGTCCCAAA
TCTGTGCGGAGCCGAAATCTGGGAGGCGCCGCCGCACCCCCTCTAGCGGGCGCGGGGCGAAGCGGTGCGG
CGCCGGCAGGAAGGAAATGGGCGGGGAGGGCCTTCGTGCGTCGCCGCGCCGCCGTCCCCTTCTCCCTCTC
CAGCCTCGGGGCTGTCCGCGGGGGGACGGCTGCCTTCGGGGGGGACGGGGCAGGGCGGGGTTCGGCTTCT
GGCGTGTGACCGGCGGCTCTAGAGCCTCTGCTAACCATGTTCATGCCTTCTTCTTTTTCCTACAGCTCCT
GGGCAACGTGCTGGTTATTGTGCTGTCTCATCATTTTGGCAAAGAATTGCTGCAGATAACTTCGTATAAT
GTATGCTATACGAAGTTATATGGTGAGCAAGGGCGAGGAGGATAACATGGCCTCTCTCCCAGCGACACAT
GAGTTACACATCTTTGGCTCCATCAACGGTGTGGACTTTGACATGGTGGGTCAGGGCACCGGCAATCCAA
ATGATGGTTATGAGGAGTTAAACCTGAAGTCCACCAAGGGTGACCTCCAGTTCTCCCCCTGGATTCTGGT
CCCTCATATCGGGTATGGCTTCCATCAGTACCTGCCCTACCCTGACGGGATGTCGCCTTTCCAGGCCGCC
ATGGTAGATGGCTCCGGCTACCAAGTCCATCGCACAATGCAGTTTGAAGATGGTGCCTCCCTTACTGTTA
ACTACCGCTACACCTACGAGGGAAGCCACATCAAAGGAGAGGCCCAGGTGAAGGGGACTGGTTTCCCTGC
TGACGGTCCTGTGATGACCAACTCGCTGACCGCTGCGGACTGGTGCAGGTCGAAGAAGACTTACCCCAAC
GACAAAACCATCATCAGTACCTTTAAGTGGAGTTACACCACTGGAAATGGCAAGCGCTACCGGAGCACTG
CGCGGACCACCTACACCTTTGCCAAGCCAATGGCGGCTAACTATCTGAAGAACCAGCCGATGTACGTGTT
CCGTAAGACGGAGCTCAAGCACTCCAAGACCGAGCTCAACTTCAAGGAGTGGCAAAAGGCCTTTACCGAT
GTGATGGGCATGGACGAGCTGTACAAGTAAAGATCTTTTTCCCTCTGCCAAAAATTATGGGGACATCATG
AAGCCCCTTGAGCATCTGACTTCTGGCTAATAAAGGAAATTTATTTTCATTGCAATAGTGTGTTGGAATT
TTTTGTGTCTCTCACTCGGAAGGACATATGGGAGGGCAAATCATTTAAAACATCAGAATGAGTATTTGGT
TTAGAGTTTGGCAACATATGCCCATATGCTGGCTGCCATGAACAAAGGTTGGCTATAAAGAGGTCATCAG
TATATGAAACAGCCCCCTGCTGTCCATTCCTTATTCCATAGAAAAGCCTTGACTTGAGGTTAGATTTTTT
TTATATTTTGTTTTGTGTTATTTTTTTCTTTAACATCCCTAAAATTTTCCTTACATGTTTTACTAGCCAG
ATTTTTCCTCCTCTCCTGACTACTCCCAGTCATAGCTGTCCCTCTTCTCATAACTTCGTATAATGTATGC
TATACGAAGTTATGGTACCATGGTGAGCAAGGGCGAGGCAGTGATCAAGGAGTTCATGCGGTTCAAGGTG
CACATGGAGGGCTCCATGAACGGCCACGAGTTCGAGATCGAGGGCGAGGGCGAGGGCCGCCCCTACGAGG
GCACCCAGACCGCCAAGCTGAAGGTGACCAAGGGTGGCCCCCTGCCCTTCTCCTGGGACATCCTGTCCCC
TCAGTTCATGTACGGCTCCAGGGCCTTCATCAAGCACCCCGCCGACATCCCCGACTACTATAAGCAGTCC
TTCCCCGAGGGCTTCAAGTGGGAGCGCGTGATGAACTTCGAGGACGGCGGCGCCGTGACCGTGACCCAGG
ACACCTCCCTGGAGGACGGCACCCTGATCTACAAGGTGAAGCTCCGCGGCACCAACTTCCCTCCTGACGG
CCCCGTAATGCAGAAGAAGACAATGGGCTGGGAAGCGTCCACCGAGCGGTTGTACCCCGAGGACGGCGTG
CTGAAGGGCGACATTAAGATGGCCCTGCGCCTGAAGGACGGCGGACGCTACCTGGCGGACTTCAAGACCA
CCTACAAGGCCAAGAAGCCCGTGCAGATGCCCGGCGCCTACAACGTCGACCGCAAGTTGGACATCACCTC
CCACAACGAGGACTACACCGTGGTGGAACAGTACGAACGCTCCGAGGGCCGCCACTCCACCGGCGGCATG
GACGAGCTGTACAAGTTCGAAGGCAGCGGCGCTACTAACTTCAGCCTGCTGAAGCAGGCTGGAGACGTGG
AAGAGAATCCTGGACCTATCGATACCGGT
[531 nt withheld, positions 3740-4270]
TGCCCGCCTCCCGTGAAGAAGAGGAAGAGAAAATGCCTGCTGTTGTAAGCGGCCGCGCATGCGCTAGCTA
ATTTCCCTCTGCCAAAAATTATGGGGACATCATGAAGCCCCTTGAGCATCTGACTTCTGGCTAATAAAGG
AAATTTATTTTCATTGCAATAGTGTGTTGGAATTTTTTGTGTCTCTCACTCGGAAGGACATATGGGAGGG
CAAATCATTTAAAACATCAGAATGAGTATTTGGTTTAGAGTTTGGCAACATATGCCCATATGCTGGCTGC
CATGAACAAAGGTTGGCTATAAAGAGGTCATCAGTATATGAAACAGCCCCCTGCTGTCCATTCCTTATTC
CATAGAAAAGCCTTGACTTGAGGTTAGATTTTTTTTATATTTTGTTTTGTGTTATTTTTTTCTTTAACAT
CCCTAAAATTTTCCTTACATGTTTTACTAGCCAGATTTTTCCTCCTCTCCTGACTACTCCCAGTCATAGC
TGTCCCTCTTCTCTTATGGAGATCCCTCGACAAGCTTGGCGTAATCATGGTCATAGCTGTTTCCTGTGTG
AAATTGTTATCCGCTCACAATTCCACACAACATACGAGCCGGAAGCATAAAGTGTAAAGCCTGGGGTGCC
TAATGAGTGAGCTAACTCACATTAATTGCGTTGCGCTCACTGCCCGCTTTCCAGTCGGGAAACCTGTCGT
GCCAGCGGATCCGCATCTCAATTAGTCAGCAACCATAGTCCCGCCCCTAACTCCGCCCATCCCGCCCCTA
ACTCCGCCCAGTTCCGCCCATTCTCCGCCCCATGGCTGACTAATTTTTTTTATTTATGCAGAGGCCGAGG
CCGCCTCGGCCTCTGAGCTATTCCAGAAGTAGTGAGGAGGCTTTTTTGGAGGCCTAGGCTTTTGCAAAAA
GCTAACTTGTTTATTGCAGCTTATAATGGTTACAAATAAAGCAATAGCATCACAAATTTCACAAATAAAG
CATTTTTTTCACTGCATTCTAGTTGTGGTTTGTCCAAACTCATCAATGTATCTTATCATGTCTGGATCCG
CTGCATTAATGAATCGGCCAACGCGCGGGGAGAGGCGGTTTGCGTATTGGGCGCTCTTCCGCTTCCTCGC
TCACTGACTCGCTGCGCTCGGTCGTTCGGCTGCGGCGAGCGGTATCAGCTCACTCAAAGGCGGTAATACG
GTTATCCACAGAATCAGGGGATAACGCAGGAAAGAACATGTGAGCAAAAGGCCAGCAAAAGGCCAGGAAC
CGTAAAAAGGCCGCGTTGCTGGCGTTTTTCCATAGGCTCCGCCCCCCTGACGAGCATCACAAAAATCGAC
GCTCAAGTCAGAGGTGGCGAAACCCGACAGGACTATAAAGATACCAGGCGTTTCCCCCTGGAAGCTCCCT
CGTGCGCTCTCCTGTTCCGACCCTGCCGCTTACCGGATACCTGTCCGCCTTTCTCCCTTCGGGAAGCGTG
GCGCTTTCTCAATGCTCACGCTGTAGGTATCTCAGTTCGGTGTAGGTCGTTCGCTCCAAGCTGGGCTGTG
TGCACGAACCCCCCGTTCAGCCCGACCGCTGCGCCTTATCCGGTAACTATCGTCTTGAGTCCAACCCGGT
AAGACACGACTTATCGCCACTGGCAGCAGCCACTGGTAACAGGATTAGCAGAGCGAGGTATGTAGGCGGT
GCTACAGAGTTCTTGAAGTGGTGGCCTAACTACGGCTACACTAGAAGGACAGTATTTGGTATCTGCGCTC
TGCTGAAGCCAGTTACCTTCGGAAAAAGAGTTGGTAGCTCTTGATCCGGCAAACAAACCACCGCTGGTAG
CGGTGGTTTTTTTGTTTGCAAGCAGCAGATTACGCGCAGAAAAAAAGGATCTCAAGAAGATCCTTTGATC
TTTTCTACGGGGTCTGACGCTCAGTGGAACGAAAACTCACGTTAAGGGATTTTGGTCATGAGATTATCAA
AAAGGATCTTCACCTAGATCCTTTTAAATTAAAAATGAAGTTTTAAATCAATCTAAAGTATATATGAGTA
AACTTGGTCTGACAGTTACCAATGCTTAATCAGTGAGGCACCTATCTCAGCGATCTGTCTATTTCGTTCA
TCCATAGTTGCCTGACTCCCCGTCGTGTAGATAACTACGATACGGGAGGGCTTACCATCTGGCCCCAGTG
CTGCAATGATACCGCGAGACCCACGCTCACCGGCTCCAGATTTATCAGCAATAAACCAGCCAGCCGGAAG
GGCCGAGCGCAGAAGTGGTCCTGCAACTTTATCCGCCTCCATCCAGTCTATTAATTGTTGCCGGGAAGCT
AGAGTAAGTAGTTCGCCAGTTAATAGTTTGCGCAACGTTGTTGCCATTGCTACAGGCATCGTGGTGTCAC
GCTCGTCGTTTGGTATGGCTTCATTCAGCTCCGGTTCCCAACGATCAAGGCGAGTTACATGATCCCCCAT
GTTGTGCAAAAAAGCGGTTAGCTCCTTCGGTCCTCCGATCGTTGTCAGAAGTAAGTTGGCCGCAGTGTTA
TCACTCATGGTTATGGCAGCACTGCATAATTCTCTTACTGTCATGCCATCCGTAAGATGCTTTTCTGTGA
CTGGTGAGTACTCAACCAAGTCATTCTGAGAATAGTGTATGCGGCGACCGAGTTGCTCTTGCCCGGCGTC
AATACGGGATAATACCGCGCCACATAGCAGAACTTTAAAAGTGCTCATCATTGGAAAACGTTCTTCGGGG
CGAAAACTCTCAAGGATCTTACCGCTGTTGAGATCCAGTTCGATGTAACCCACTCGTGCACCCAACTGAT
CTTCAGCATCTTTTACTTTCACCAGCGTTTCTGGGTGAGCAAAAACAGGAAGGCAAAATGCCGCAAAAAA
GGGAATAAGGGCGACACGGAAATGTTGAATACTCATACTCTTCCTTTTTCAATATTATTGAAGCATTTAT
CAGGGTTATTGTCTCATGAGCGGATACATATTTGAATGTATTTAGAAAAATAAACAAATAGGGGTTCCGC
GCACATTTCCCCGAAAAGTGCCACCTG
Features (pLannotate 1.2.2; 21 found; start..end, strand, type, name):
      4..383     +  enhancer       CMV enhancer: human cytomegalovirus immediate early enhancer
    386..661     +  promoter       chicken β-actin promoter: No description available
    662..1675    +  intron         chimeric intron: chimera between introns from chicken β-actin and rabbit β-globin
   1736..1769    -  protein_bind   loxP: Cre-mediated recombination occurs in the 8-bp core sequence (GCATACAT). Cre recombinase
   1770..2477    +  CDS            mNeonGreen: mNeonGreen is a basic (constitutively fluorescent) green/yellow fluorescent protein published in 2013, derived from Branchiostoma lanceolatum. It is reported to be a very rapidly-maturing monomer with moderate acid sensitivity.
   2549..2604    +  polyA_signal   β-globin poly(A) signal: rabbit β-globin polyadenylation signal (Gil and Proudfoot, 1987)
   2920..2953    -  protein_bind   loxP: Cre-mediated recombination occurs in the 8-bp core sequence (GCATACAT). Cre recombinase
   2960..3655    +  CDS            mScarlet-I: mScarlet-I is a basic (constitutively fluorescent) red fluorescent protein published in 2016, derived from synthetic construct. It is reported to be a rapidly-maturing monomer with moderate acid sensitivity.
   3740..4318    +  CDS            Rac1 (sequence partly withheld): human Rac family small GTPase 1
   4403..4458    +  polyA_signal   β-globin poly(A) signal: rabbit β-globin polyadenylation signal (Gil and Proudfoot, 1987)
   4834..4850    -  protein_bind   lac operator: The lac repressor binds to the lac operator to inhibit transcription in E. coli. This inhibition can be relieved by adding lactose or isopropyl-β-D-thiogalactopyranoside (IPTG). lac repressor encoded by lacI
   4858..4888    -  promoter       lac promoter: promoter for the E. coli lac operon
   4903..4924    -  protein_bind   CAP binding site: CAP binding activates transcription in the presence of cAMP. E. coli catabolite activator protein
   4937..4976    -  CDS            lacI (fragment): lac repressor; lacI; The lac repressor binds to the lac operator to inhibit transcription in E. coli. This inhibition can be relieved by adding lactose or isopropyl-β-D-thiogalactopyranoside (IPTG).
   4983..5005    +  promoter       SV40 promoter (fragment): SV40 enhancer and early promoter
   5029..5164    +  rep_origin     SV40 ori: SV40 origin of replication
   5184..5318    +  polyA_signal   SV40 poly(A) signal: SV40 polyadenylation signal
   5320..5374    -  CDS            lacI (fragment): lac repressor; lacI; The lac repressor binds to the lac operator to inhibit transcription in E. coli. This inhibition can be relieved by adding lactose or isopropyl-β-D-thiogalactopyranoside (IPTG).
   5557..6145    -  rep_origin     ori: high-copy-number ColE1/pMB1/pBR322/pUC origin of replication
   6316..7176    -  CDS            AmpR: β-lactamase; bla; confers resistance to ampicillin, carbenicillin, and related antibiotics
   7177..7281    -  promoter       AmpR promoter: bla
