>Addgene plasmid #125135 | Double UP mNeon to mScarlet P2A Rac1-wt | addgene full sequence | sequence record 244986 | Addgene NGS Result
GGTCGACATTGATTATTGACTAGTTATTAATAGTAATCAATTACGGGGTCATTAGTTCATAGCCCATATA
TGGAGTTCCGCGTTACATAACTTACGGTAAATGGCCCGCCTGGCTGACCGCCCAACGACCCCCGCCCATT
GACGTCAATAATGACGTATGTTCCCATAGTAACGCCAATAGGGACTTTCCATTGACGTCAATGGGTGGAG
TATTTACGGTAAACTGCCCACTTGGCAGTACATCAAGTGTATCATATGCCAAGTACGCCCCCTATTGACG
TCAATGACGGTAAATGGCCCGCCTGGCATTATGCCCAGTACATGACCTTATGGGACTTTCCTACTTGGCA
GTACATCTACGTATTAGTCATCGCTATTACCATGGTCGAGGTGAGCCCCACGTTCTGCTTCACTCTCCCC
ATCTCCCCCCCCTCCCCACCCCCAATTTTGTATTTATTTATTTTTTAATTATTTTGTGCAGCGATGGGGG
CGGGGGGGGGGGGGGSGCGCGCCRGGSGGGGSGGGGSGGGGSGGGGGGSGGGGSGGGGSGRGGCGGAGAG
GTGCGGCGGCAGCCAATCAGAGCGGCGCGCTCCGAAAGTTTCCTTTTATGGCGAGGCGGCGGCGGCGGCG
GCCCTATAAAAAGCGAAGCGCGCGGCGGGCGGGAGTCGCTGCGCGCTGCCTTCGCCCCGTGCCCCGCTCC
GCCGCCGCCTCGCGCCGCCCGCCCCGGCTCTGACTGACCGCGTTACTCCCACAGGTGAGCGGGCGGGACG
GCCCTTCTCCTCCGGGCTGTAATTAGCGCTTGGTTTAATGACGGCTTGTTTCTTTTCTGTGGCTGCGTGA
AAGCCTTGAGGGGCTCCGGGAGGGCCCTTTGTGCGGGGGGAGCGGCTCGGGGGGTGCGTGCGTGTGTGTG
TGCGTGGGGAGCGCCGCGTGCGGCTCCGCGCTGCCCGGCGGCTGTGAGCGCTGCGGGCGCGGCGCGGGGC
TTTGTGCGCTCCGCAGTGTGCGCGAGGGGAGCGCGGCCGGGGGCGGTGCCCCGCGGTGCGGGGGGGGCTG
CGAGGGGAACAAAGGCTGCGTGCGGGGTGTGTGCGTGGGGGGGTGAGCAGGGGGTGTGGGCGCGTCGGTC
GGGCTGCAACCCCCCCTGCACCCCCCTCCCCGAGTTGCTGAGCACGGCCCGGCTTCGGGTGCGGGGCTCC
GTACGGGGCGTGGCGCGGGGCTCGCCGTGCCGGGCGGGGGGTGGCGGCAGGTGGGGGTGCCGGGCGGGGC
GGGGCCGCCTCGGGCCGGGGRGGGCTCGGGGGAGGGGCGCGGCGGCCCCCGGAGCGCCGGCGGCTGTCGA
GGCGCGGCGAGCCGCAGCCATTGCCTTTTATGGTAATCGTGCGAGAGGGCGCAGGGACTTCCTTTGTCCC
AAATCTGTGCGGAGCCGAAATCTGGGAGGCGCCGCCGCACCCCCTCTAGCGGGCGCGGGGCGAAGCGGTG
CGGCGCCGGCAGGAAGGAAATGGGCGGGGAGGGCCTTCGTGCGTCGCCGCGCCGCCGTCCCCTTCTCCCT
CTCCAGCCTCGGGGCTGTCCGCGGGGGGACGGCTGCCTTCGGGGGGGACGGGGCAGGGCGGGGTTCGGCT
TCTGGCGTGTGACCGGCGGCTCTAGAGCCTCTGCTAACCATGTTCATGCCTTCTTCTTTTTCCTACAGCT
CCTGGGCAACGTGCTGGTTATTGTGCTGTCTCATCATTTTGGCAAAGAATTGCTGCAGATAACTTCGTAT
AATGTATGCTATACGAAGTTATATGGTGAGCAAGGGCGAGGAGGATAACATGGCCTCTCTCCCAGCGACA
CATGAGTTACACATCTTTGGCTCCATCAACGGTGTGGACTTTGACATGGTGGGTCAGGGCACCGGCAATC
CAAATGATGGTTATGAGGAGTTAAACCTGAAGTCCACCAAGGGTGACCTCCAGTTCTCCCCCTGGATTCT
GGTCCCTCATATCGGGTATGGCTTCCATCAGTACCTGCCCTACCCTGACGGGATGTCGCCTTTCCAGGCC
GCCATGGTAGATGGCTCCGGCTACCAAGTCCATCGCACAATGCAGTTTGAAGATGGTGCCTCCCTTACTG
TTAACTACCGCTACACCTACGAGGGAAGCCACATCAAAGGAGAGGCCCAGGTGAAGGGGACTGGTTTCCC
TGCTGACGGTCCTGTGATGACCAACTCGCTGACCGCTGCGGACTGGTGCAGGTCGAAGAAGACTTACCCC
AACGACAAAACCATCATCAGTACCTTTAAGTGGAGTTACACCACTGGAAATGGCAAGCGCTACCGGAGCA
CTGCGCGGACCACCTACACCTTTGCCAAGCCAATGGCGGCTAACTATCTGAAGAACCAGCCGATGTACGT
GTTCCGTAAGACGGAGCTCAAGCACTCCAAGACCGAGCTCAACTTCAAGGAGTGGCAAAAGGCCTTTACC
GATGTGATGGGCATGGACGAGCTGTACAAGTAAAGATCTTTTTCCCTCTGCCAAAAATTATGGGGACATC
ATGAAGCCCCTTGAGCATCTGACTTCTGGCTAATAAAGGAAATTTATTTTCATTGCAATAGTGTGTTGGA
ATTTTTTGTGTCTCTCACTCGGAAGGACATATGGGAGGGCAAATCATTTAAAACATCAGAATGAGTATTT
GGTTTAGAGTTTGGCAACATATGCCCATATGCTGGCTGCCATGAACAAAGGTTGGCTATAAAGAGGTCAT
CAGTATATGAAACAGCCCCCTGCTGTCCATTCCTTATTCCATAGAAAAGCCTTGACTTGAGGTTAGATTT
TTTTTATATTTTGTTTTGTGTTATTTTTTTCTTTAACATCCCTAAAATTTTCCTTACATGTTTTACTAGC
CAGATTTTTCCTCCTCTCCTGACTACTCCCAGTCATAGCTGTCCCTCTTCTCATAACTTCGTATAATGTA
TGCTATACGAAGTTATGGTACCATGGTGAGCAAGGGCGAGGCAGTGATCAAGGAGTTCATGCGGTTCAAG
GTGCACATGGAGGGCTCCATGAACGGCCACGAGTTCGAGATCGAGGGCGAGGGCGAGGGCCGCCCCTACG
AGGGCACCCAGACCGCCAAGCTGAAGGTGACCAAGGGTGGCCCCCTGCCCTTCTCCTGGGACATCCTGTC
CCCTCAGTTCATGTACGGCTCCAGGGCCTTCATCAAGCACCCCGCCGACATCCCCGACTACTATAAGCAG
TCCTTCCCCGAGGGCTTCAAGTGGGAGCGCGTGATGAACTTCGAGGACGGCGGCGCCGTGACCGTGACCC
AGGACACCTCCCTGGAGGACGGCACCCTGATCTACAAGGTGAAGCTCCGCGGCACCAACTTCCCTCCTGA
CGGCCCCGTAATGCAGAAGAAGACAATGGGCTGGGAAGCGTCCACCGAGCGGTTGTACCCCGAGGACGGC
GTGCTGAAGGGCGACATTAAGATGGCCCTGCGCCTGAAGGACGGCGGACGCTACCTGGCGGACTTCAAGA
CCACCTACAAGGCCAAGAAGCCCGTGCAGATGCCCGGCGCCTACAACGTCGACCGCAAGTTGGACATCAC
CTCCCACAACGAGGACTACACCGTGGTGGAACAGTACGAACGCTCCGAGGGCCGCCACTCCACCGGCGGC
ATGGACGAGCTGTACAAGTTCGAAGGCAGCGGCGCTACTAACTTCAGCCTGCTGAAGCAGGCTGGAGACG
TGGAAGAGAATCCTGGACCTATCGATACCGGT
[531 nt withheld, positions 3743-4273]
TGCCCGCCTCCCGTGAAGAAGAGGAAGAGAAAATGCCTGCTGTTGTAAGCGGCCGCGCATGCGCTAGCTA
ATTTCCCTCTGCCAAAAATTATGGGGACATCATGAAGCCCCTTGAGCATCTGACTTCTGGCTAATAAAGG
AAATTTATTTTCATTGCAATAGTGTGTTGGAATTTTTTGTGTCTCTCACTCGGAAGGACATATGGGAGGG
CAAATCATTTAAAACATCAGAATGAGTATTTGGTTTAGAGTTTGGCAACATATGCCCATATGCTGGCTGC
CATGAACAAAGGTTGGCTATAAAGAGGTCATCAGTATATGAAACAGCCCCCTGCTGTCCATTCCTTATTC
CATAGAAAAGCCTTGACTTGAGGTTAGATTTTTTTTATATTTTGTTTTGTGTTATTTTTTTCTTTAACAT
CCCTAAAATTTTCCTTACATGTTTTACTAGCCAGATTTTTCCTCCTCTCCTGACTACTCCCAGTCATAGC
TGTCCCTCTTCTCTTATGGAGATCCCTCGACAAGCTTGGCGTAATCATGGTCATAGCTGTTTCCTGTGTG
AAATTGTTATCCGCTCACAATTCCACACAACATACGAGCCGGAAGCATAAAGTGTAAAGCCTGGGGTGCC
TAATGAGTGAGCTAACTCACATTAATTGCGTTGCGCTCACTGCCCGCTTTCCAGTCGGGAAACCTGTCGT
GCCAGCGGATCCGCATCTCAATTAGTCAGCAACCATAGTCCCGCCCCTAACTCCGCCCATCCCGCCCCTA
ACTCCGCCCAGTTCCGCCCATTCTCCGCCCCATGGCTGACTAATTTTTTTTATTTATGCAGAGGCCGAGG
CCGCCTCGGCCTCTGAGCTATTCCAGAAGTAGTGAGGAGGCTTTTTTGGAGGCCTAGGCTTTTGCAAAAA
GCTAACTTGTTTATTGCAGCTTATAATGGTTACAAATAAAGCAATAGCATCACAAATTTCACAAATAAAG
CATTTTTTTCACTGCATTCTAGTTGTGGTTTGTCCAAACTCATCAATGTATCTTATCATGTCTGGATCCG
CTGCATTAATGAATCGGCCAACGCGCGGGGAGAGGCGGTTTGCGTATTGGGCGCTCTTCCGCTTCCTCGC
TCACTGACTCGCTGCGCTCGGTCGTTCGGCTGCGGCGAGCGGTATCAGCTCACTCAAAGGCGGTAATACG
GTTATCCACAGAATCAGGGGATAACGCAGGAAAGAACATGTGAGCAAAAGGCCAGCAAAAGGCCAGGAAC
CGTAAAAAGGCCGCGTTGCTGGCGTTTTTCCATAGGCTCCGCCCCCCTGACGAGCATCACAAAAATCGAC
GCTCAAGTCAGAGGTGGCGAAACCCGACAGGACTATAAAGATACCAGGCGTTTCCCCCTGGAAGCTCCCT
CGTGCGCTCTCCTGTTCCGACCCTGCCGCTTACCGGATACCTGTCCGCCTTTCTCCCTTCGGGAAGCGTG
GCGCTTTCTCATAGCTCACGCTGTAGGTATCTCAGTTCGGTGTAGGTCGTTCGCTCCAAGCTGGGCTGTG
TGCACGAACCCCCCGTTCAGCCCGACCGCTGCGCCTTATCCGGTAACTATCGTCTTGAGTCCAACCCGGT
AAGACACGACTTATCGCCACTGGCAGCAGCCACTGGTAACAGGATTAGCAGAGCGAGGTATGTAGGCGGT
GCTACAGAGTTCTTGAAGTGGTGGCCTAACTACGGCTACACTAGAAGAACAGTATTTGGTATCTGCGCTC
TGCTGAAGCCAGTTACCTTCGGAAAAAGAGTTGGTAGCTCTTGATCCGGCAAACAAACCACCGCTGGTAG
CGGTGGTTTTTTTGTTTGCAAGCAGCAGATTACGCGCAGAAAAAAAGGATCTCAAGAAGATCCTTTGATC
TTTTCTACGGGGTCTGACGCTCAGTGGAACGAAAACTCACGTTAAGGGATTTTGGTCATGAGATTATCAA
AAAGGATCTTCACCTAGATCCTTTTAAATTAAAAATGAAGTTTTAAATCAATCTAAAGTATATATGAGTA
AACTTGGTCTGACAGTTACCAATGCTTAATCAGTGAGGCACCTATCTCAGCGATCTGTCTATTTCGTTCA
TCCATAGTTGCCTGACTCCCCGTCGTGTAGATAACTACGATACGGGAGGGCTTACCATCTGGCCCCAGTG
CTGCAATGATACCGCGAGACCCACGCTCACCGGCTCCAGATTTATCAGCAATAAACCAGCCAGCCGGAAG
GGCCGAGCGCAGAAGTGGTCCTGCAACTTTATCCGCCTCCATCCAGTCTATTAATTGTTGCCGGGAAGCT
AGAGTAAGTAGTTCGCCAGTTAATAGTTTGCGCAACGTTGTTGCCATTGCTACAGGCATCGTGGTGTCAC
GCTCGTCGTTTGGTATGGCTTCATTCAGCTCCGGTTCCCAACGATCAAGGCGAGTTACATGATCCCCCAT
GTTGTGCAAAAAAGCGGTTAGCTCCTTCGGTCCTCCGATCGTTGTCAGAAGTAAGTTGGCCGCAGTGTTA
TCACTCATGGTTATGGCAGCACTGCATAATTCTCTTACTGTCATGCCATCCGTAAGATGCTTTTCTGTGA
CTGGTGAGTACTCAACCAAGTCATTCTGAGAATAGTGTATGCGGCGACCGAGTTGCTCTTGCCCGGCGTC
AATACGGGATAATACCGCGCCACATAGCAGAACTTTAAAAGTGCTCATCATTGGAAAACGTTCTTCGGGG
CGAAAACTCTCAAGGATCTTACCGCTGTTGAGATCCAGTTCGATGTAACCCACTCGTGCACCCAACTGAT
CTTCAGCATCTTTTACTTTCACCAGCGTTTCTGGGTGAGCAAAAACAGGAAGGCAAAATGCCGCAAAAAA
GGGAATAAGGGCGACACGGAAATGTTGAATACTCATACTCTTCCTTTTTCAATATTATTGAAGCATTTAT
CAGGGTTATTGTCTCATGAGCGGATACATATTTGAATGTATTTAGAAAAATAAACAAATAGGGGTTCCGC
GCACATTTCCCCGAAAAGTGCCACCTG
Features (pLannotate 1.2.2; 21 found; start..end, strand, type, name):
      5..384     +  enhancer       CMV enhancer: human cytomegalovirus immediate early enhancer
    386..661     +  promoter       chicken β-actin promoter: No description available
    662..1678    +  intron         chimeric intron: chimera between introns from chicken β-actin and rabbit β-globin
   1739..1772    -  protein_bind   loxP: Cre-mediated recombination occurs in the 8-bp core sequence (GCATACAT). Cre recombinase
   1773..2480    +  CDS            mNeonGreen: mNeonGreen is a basic (constitutively fluorescent) green/yellow fluorescent protein published in 2013, derived from Branchiostoma lanceolatum. It is reported to be a very rapidly-maturing monomer with moderate acid sensitivity.
   2552..2607    +  polyA_signal   β-globin poly(A) signal: rabbit β-globin polyadenylation signal (Gil and Proudfoot, 1987)
   2923..2956    -  protein_bind   loxP: Cre-mediated recombination occurs in the 8-bp core sequence (GCATACAT). Cre recombinase
   2963..3658    +  CDS            mScarlet-I: mScarlet-I is a basic (constitutively fluorescent) red fluorescent protein published in 2016, derived from synthetic construct. It is reported to be a rapidly-maturing monomer with moderate acid sensitivity.
   3743..4321    +  CDS            Rac1 (sequence partly withheld): human Rac family small GTPase 1
   4406..4461    +  polyA_signal   β-globin poly(A) signal: rabbit β-globin polyadenylation signal (Gil and Proudfoot, 1987)
   4837..4853    -  protein_bind   lac operator: The lac repressor binds to the lac operator to inhibit transcription in E. coli. This inhibition can be relieved by adding lactose or isopropyl-β-D-thiogalactopyranoside (IPTG). lac repressor encoded by lacI
   4861..4891    -  promoter       lac promoter: promoter for the E. coli lac operon
   4906..4927    -  protein_bind   CAP binding site: CAP binding activates transcription in the presence of cAMP. E. coli catabolite activator protein
   4940..4979    -  CDS            lacI (fragment): lac repressor; lacI; The lac repressor binds to the lac operator to inhibit transcription in E. coli. This inhibition can be relieved by adding lactose or isopropyl-β-D-thiogalactopyranoside (IPTG).
   4986..5008    +  promoter       SV40 promoter (fragment): SV40 enhancer and early promoter
   5032..5167    +  rep_origin     SV40 ori: SV40 origin of replication
   5187..5321    +  polyA_signal   SV40 poly(A) signal: SV40 polyadenylation signal
   5323..5377    -  CDS            lacI (fragment): lac repressor; lacI; The lac repressor binds to the lac operator to inhibit transcription in E. coli. This inhibition can be relieved by adding lactose or isopropyl-β-D-thiogalactopyranoside (IPTG).
   5560..6148    -  rep_origin     ori: high-copy-number ColE1/pMB1/pBR322/pUC origin of replication
   6319..7179    -  CDS            AmpR: β-lactamase; bla; confers resistance to ampicillin, carbenicillin, and related antibiotics
   7180..7284    -  promoter       AmpR promoter: bla
