[The description below was written by a language model from this plasmid's Addgene catalogue record and pLannotate feature annotations shown in this document.]
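Description:
Double UP mNeon to mScarlet P2A Rac1-wt is a mammalian expression plasmid built on the pCAX backbone that acts as a Cre-dependent colour switch coupled to overexpression of wild-type Rac1. It is propagated in E. coli as a high-copy plasmid through a ColE1/pUC-type origin and selected with ampicillin via the β-lactamase gene. The backbone also carries lac promoter/operator remnants, an SV40 origin and an SV40 poly(A) signal. There is no mammalian selection marker, consistent with transient delivery.

Expression is driven by the CAG promoter, annotated as a CMV enhancer, chicken β-actin promoter and chimeric intron. Downstream lie two loxP sites in the same orientation flanking an mNeonGreen coding sequence and its rabbit β-globin poly(A) signal. Without Cre, transcription ends after mNeonGreen and cells are green. Cre excises the floxed cassette, bringing the promoter next to an mScarlet reading frame (annotated as mScarlet-I, with an internal NotI site removed). A P2A self-cleaving peptide, described in the record though not annotated in the gap between the two coding sequences, links it to human Rac1, and a second β-globin poly(A) signal follows. Recombined cells therefore turn red and produce untagged wild-type Rac1.

The intended use is co-delivery with low doses of a Cre plasmid, for example by in utero electroporation, so that only a subset of cells recombine. The green non-recombined cells then serve as internal controls for the red Rac1-overexpressing cells in the same tissue. The repository and depositor sequences give matching feature maps and differ by a few bases, within the chimeric intron of CAG. The repository notes that its sequencing could not fully resolve this promoter region.
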