Addgene plasmid #125135: Double UP mNeon to mScarlet P2A Rac1-wt
Purpose: Natively produces mNeonGreen, in the presence of Cre will be recombined to produce mScarlet and an untagged WT Rac1.
Depositing lab: Erik Dent. Depositing organization: University of Wisconsin, Madison. Publication: Double UP: A Dual Color, Internally Controlled Platform for in utero Knockdown or Overexpression. Taylor RJ, Carrington J, Gerlach LR, Taylor KL, Richters KE, Dent EW. Front Mol Neurosci. 2020 May 20;13:82. doi: 10.3389/fnmol.2020.00082. eCollection 2020. PubMed 32508591.
Backbone
  Vector backbone: pCAX
  Backbone size w/o insert (bp): 6734
  Vector type: Mammalian Expression
Growth in bacteria
  Bacterial resistance: Ampicillin, 100 μg/mL
  Growth temperature: 37°C
  Growth strain: DH5alpha
  Copy number: High Copy
Gene/Insert
  Gene/Insert name: mNeon/mScarletP2A-Rac1 (alt names: Rac1-WT; 5879)
  Mutation: Removed Not1 site in mScarlet
  Promoter: CAG
  Cloning method: Gibson Cloning
  Sequencing primers: 5′ CAGCTCCTGGGCAACGTGC; 3′ m13R
Terms and licenses: Academic/Nonprofit Terms; Industry Terms: Not Available to Industry
Depositor comments: Intent is to introduce low doses of pCAG Cre to recombine a subset of cells, such that mNeon can act as an internal control to mScarlet for use in in utero electroporation or other related techniques. WT-Rac1 is expressed following a P2A site, so that Cre+ cells will be both mScarlet positive and also contain an untagged WT Rac1. Please note: Addgene NGS is unable to fully resolve the CAG promoter sequence. Please refer to the depositor's sequence for this section of the plasmid.
How to cite: Double UP mNeon to mScarlet P2A Rac1-wt was a gift from Erik Dent (Addgene plasmid # 125135 ; http://n2t.net/addgene:125135 ; RRID:Addgene_125135)
